Addgene plasmid #236911: pBiT4.1-N [HiBiT-IRES-luc2/CMV/Blast] Vector
Purpose: Express HiBiT-IRES-luc2 in Mammalian Cells under a CMV promoter
Depositing lab: Promega Corporation.
Backbone
  Vector backbone: pBiT4.1-N [CMV/HiBiT/Blast] Vector
  Vector type: Mammalian Expression
  Selectable markers: Blasticidin
Growth in bacteria
  Bacterial resistance: Kanamycin, 50 μg/mL
  Growth temperature: 37°C
  Growth strain: DH5alpha
  Copy number: High Copy
Gene/Insert
  Gene/Insert name: IRES
  Species: H. sapiens (human)
  Mutation: None
  Promoter: CMV
  Tag / fusion protein: HiBiT (N terminal on backbone)
  Cloning method: Other
Terms and licenses: Academic/Nonprofit Terms; Industry Terms
How to cite: pBiT4.1-N [HiBiT-IRES-luc2/CMV/Blast] Vector was a gift from Promega Corporation (Addgene plasmid # 236911)
