[The description below was written by a language model from this plasmid's Addgene catalogue record and pLannotate feature annotations shown in this document.]
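Description:
pBiT4.1-N [HiBiT-IRES-luc2/CMV/Blast] Vector is a 6.6 kb mammalian expression plasmid built on the pBiT4.1-N [CMV/HiBiT/Blast] backbone. It is maintained in E. coli as a high-copy plasmid through a ColE1/pUC-type origin. Bacterial selection is with kanamycin, conferred by an nptII (neo) coding sequence driven by the synthetic bacterial EM7 promoter. A single loxP site lies just upstream of this cassette, but the record does not explain its role. For selection in mammalian cells, a separate cassette on the opposite strand expresses blasticidin S deaminase (BSD) from the SV40 enhancer/early promoter and ends in a synthetic poly(A) signal.

The main transcription unit uses the human CMV immediate-early enhancer and promoter, followed by a chimeric β-globin/immunoglobulin intron that generally improves mRNA processing and expression. A T7 promoter follows, which could be used for in vitro transcription. The catalogue entry describes an N-terminal HiBiT tag supplied by the backbone. HiBiT is the small peptide that complements the LgBiT partner to reconstitute NanoLuc luciferase activity. The automated feature table does not annotate it, though it presumably lies in the unannotated stretch between the T7 promoter and the IRES. Downstream, an EMCV internal ribosome entry site drives cap-independent translation of firefly luciferase (the synthetic luc2 version) from the same transcript. A pUC-type MCS fragment and an SV40 poly(A) signal follow. The catalogue lists the insert species as human, but the annotated IRES is of viral (EMCV) origin.

This bicistronic layout links HiBiT and luc2 expression to one CMV-driven mRNA, so firefly luciferase could serve as an independent co-expressed reporter alongside the HiBiT signal. The record itself states only that the purpose is to express HiBiT-IRES-luc2 in mammalian cells.
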