Features (pLannotate 1.2.2; 18 found; start..end, strand, type, name):
     24..105     -  polyA_signal   SV40 poly(A) signal: SV40 polyadenylation signal
    128..211     -  CDS            large T antigen (fragment): large T antigen from SV40 (simian virus 40)
    276..641     +  enhancer       CMV enhancer: human cytomegalovirus immediate early enhancer
    643..842     +  promoter       CMV promoter: human cytomegalovirus (CMV) immediate early promoter
    981..1113    +  intron         chimeric intron: chimera between introns from human β-globin and immunoglobulin heavy chain genes
   1157..1175    +  promoter       T7 promoter: promoter for bacteriophage T7 RNA polymerase
   1404..1955    +  misc_feature   IRES: internal ribosome entry site (IRES) of the encephalomyocarditis virus (EMCV)
   1955..3607    +  CDS            luciferase: firefly luciferase synthetic luc2 version of the luciferase gene
   3614..3632    +  misc_feature   MCS (fragment): pUC18/19 multiple cloning site
   3681..3802    -  polyA_signal   SV40 poly(A) signal: SV40 polyadenylation signal
   3825..3893    -  CDS            large T antigen (fragment): large T antigen from SV40 (simian virus 40)
   3917..3950    +  protein_bind   loxP: Cre-mediated recombination occurs in the 8-bp core sequence (GCATACAT). Cre recombinase
   3960..4007    +  promoter       EM7 promoter: synthetic bacterial promoter&nbsp
   4039..4830    +  CDS            neo: KKA2_KLEPN - Also known as kan, nptII. Experimental evidence at protein level: Swiss-Prot protein existence level 1. Resistance to kanamycin, neomycin, paromomycin, ribostamycin, butirosin and gentamicin B. From Klebsiella pneumoniae.
   4991..5579    -  rep_origin     ori: high-copy-number ColE1/pMB1/pBR322/pUC origin of replication
   5705..5753    -  polyA_signal   poly(A) signal: synthetic polyadenylation signal
   5777..6175    -  CDS            BSD: blasticidin S deaminase; Aspergillus terreus BSD; confers resistance to blasticidin
   6206..6563    -  promoter       SV40 promoter: SV40 enhancer and early promoter
>Addgene plasmid #236911 | pBiT4.1-N [HiBiT-IRES-luc2/CMV/Blast] Vector | addgene full sequence | sequence record 473398 | Addgene NGS Result
AAGACGCGTTAATTAAGACGTCGGCAGTGAAAAAAATGCTTTATTTGTGAAATTTGTGATGCTATTGCTT
TATTTGTAACCATTATAAGCTGCAATAAACAAGTTAACAACAACAATTGCATTCATTTTATGTTTCAGGT
TCAGGGGGAGGTGTGGGAGGTTTTTTAAAGCAAGTAAAACCTCTACAAATGTGGTATGGCTGATTATGAT
CCGCGGCCGCAATACGTCGACGTTATCAGCTGACTTCGTACGAGAGCCTAGGATTATGGCGCGCCACTAG
TTATTAATAGTAATCAATTACGGGGTCATTAGTTCATAGCCCATATATGGAGTTCCGCGTTACATAACTT
ACGGTAAATGGCCCGCCTGGCTGACCGCCCAACGACCCCCGCCCATTGACGTCAATAATGACGTATGTTC
CCATAGTAACGCCAATAGGGACTTTCCATTGACGTCAATGGGTGGAGTATTTACGGTAAACTGCCCACTT
GGCAGTACATCAAGTGTATCATATGCCAAGTCCGCCCCCTATTGACGTCAATGACGGTAAATGGCCCGCC
TGGCATTATGCCCAGTACATGACCTTACGGGACTTTCCTACTTGGCAGTACATCTACGTATTAGTCATCG
CTATTACCATGGTGATGCGGTTTTGGCAGTACACCAATGGGCGTGGATAGCGGTTTGACTCACGGGGATT
TCCAAGTCTCCACCCCATTGACGTCAATGGGAGTTTGTTTTGGCACCAAAATCAACGGGACTTTCCAAAA
TGTCGTAATAACCCCGCCCCGTTGACGCAAATGGGCGGTAGGCGTGTACGGTGGGAGGTCTATATAAGCA
GAGCTGGTTTAGTGAACCGTCAGATCACTAGAATCTTTATTGCGGTAGTTTATCACAGTTAAATTGCTAA
CGCAGTCAGTGCTTCTGACACAACAGTCTCGAACTTAAGCTGCAGAAGTTGGTCGTGAGGCACTGGGCAG
GTAAGTATCAAGGTTACAAGACAGGTTTAAGGAGACCAATAGAAACTGGGCTTGTCGAGACAGAGAAGAC
TCTTGCGTTTCTGATAGGCACCTATTGGTCTTACTGACATCCACTTTGCCTTTCTCTCCACAGGTGTCCA
CTCCCAGTTCAATTACAGCTCTTAAGGCTAGAGTATTAATACGACTCACTATAGGGGTTAGCGATCGCCA
TGGTGAGCGGCTGGCGGCTGTTCAAGAAGATTAGCGGGAGCTCCGGTGGCTCGAGCGGTGGGAATTCTGG
TGGAGGATCCGGTGGAGCTAGCGGAAGATCTGGTTCTAGAGGTCAAGCTTTGACCGACCAAGCGACGCCC
AACCTGCCATCACGGACCACAACGGTTTCCCTCTAGCGGGATCAATTCCGCCCCTCTCCCTCCCTCCCCC
CTAACGTTACTGGCCGAAGCCGCTTGGAATAAGGCCGGTGTGCGTTTGTCTATATGTTATTTTCCACCAT
ATTGCCGTCTTTTGGCAATGTGAGGGCCCGGAAACCTGGCCCTGTCTTCTTGACGAGCATTCCTAGGGGT
CTTTCCCCTCTCGCCAAAGGAATGCAAGGTCTGTTGAATGTCGTGAAGGAAGCAGTTCCTCTGGAAGCTT
CTTGAAGACAAACAACGTCTGTAGCGACCCTTTGCAGGCAGCGGAACCCCCCACCTGGCGACAGGTGCCT
CTGCGGCCAAAAGCCACGTGTATAAGATACACCTGCAAAGGCGGCACAACCCCAGTGCCACGTTGTGAGT
TGGATAGTTGTGGAAAGAGTCAAATGGCTCTCCTCAAGCGTATTCAACAAGGGGCTGAAGGATGCCCAGA
AGGTACCCCATTGTATGGGATCTGATCTGGGGCCTCGGTGCACATGCTTTACATGTGTTTAGTCGAGGTT
AAAAAACGTCTAGGCCCCCCGAACCACGGGGACGTGGTTTTCCTTTGAAAAACACGATGATAATATGGAA
GATGCCAAAAACATTAAGAAGGGCCCAGCGCCATTCTACCCACTCGAAGACGGGACCGCCGGCGAGCAGC
TGCACAAAGCCATGAAGCGCTACGCCCTGGTGCCCGGCACCATCGCCTTTACCGACGCACATATCGAGGT
GGACATTACCTACGCCGAGTACTTCGAGATGAGCGTTCGGCTGGCAGAAGCTATGAAGCGCTATGGGCTG
AATACAAACCATCGGATCGTGGTGTGCAGCGAGAATAGCTTGCAGTTCTTCATGCCCGTGTTGGGTGCCC
TGTTCATCGGTGTGGCTGTGGCCCCAGCTAACGACATCTACAACGAGCGCGAGCTGCTGAACAGCATGGG
CATCAGCCAGCCCACCGTCGTATTCGTGAGCAAGAAAGGGCTGCAAAAGATCCTCAACGTGCAAAAGAAG
CTACCGATCATACAAAAGATCATCATCATGGATAGCAAGACCGACTACCAGGGCTTCCAAAGCATGTACA
CCTTCGTGACTTCCCATTTGCCACCCGGCTTCAACGAGTACGACTTCGTGCCCGAGAGCTTCGACCGGGA
CAAAACCATCGCCCTGATCATGAACAGTAGTGGCAGTACCGGATTGCCCAAGGGCGTAGCCCTACCGCAC
CGCACCGCTTGTGTCCGATTCAGTCATGCCCGCGACCCCATCTTCGGCAACCAGATCATCCCCGACACCG
CTATCCTCAGCGTGGTGCCATTTCACCACGGCTTCGGCATGTTCACCACGCTGGGCTACTTGATCTGCGG
CTTTCGGGTCGTGCTCATGTACCGCTTCGAGGAGGAGCTATTCTTGCGCAGCTTGCAAGACTATAAGATT
CAATCTGCCCTGCTGGTGCCCACACTATTTAGCTTCTTCGCTAAGAGCACTCTCATCGACAAGTACGACC
TAAGCAACTTGCACGAGATCGCCAGCGGCGGGGCGCCGCTCAGCAAGGAGGTAGGTGAGGCCGTGGCCAA
ACGCTTCCACCTACCAGGCATCCGCCAGGGCTACGGCCTGACAGAAACAACCAGCGCCATTCTGATCACC
CCCGAAGGGGACGACAAGCCTGGCGCAGTAGGCAAGGTGGTGCCCTTCTTCGAGGCTAAGGTGGTGGACT
TGGACACCGGTAAGACACTGGGTGTGAACCAGCGCGGCGAGCTGTGCGTCCGTGGCCCCATGATCATGAG
CGGCTACGTTAACAACCCCGAGGCTACAAACGCTCTCATCGACAAGGACGGCTGGCTGCACAGCGGCGAC
ATCGCCTACTGGGACGAGGACGAGCACTTCTTCATCGTGGACCGGCTGAAGAGCCTGATCAAATACAAGG
GCTACCAGGTAGCCCCAGCCGAACTGGAGAGCATCCTGCTGCAACACCCCAACATCTTCGACGCCGGGGT
CGCCGGCCTGCCCGACGACGATGCCGGCGAGCTGCCCGCCGCAGTCGTCGTGCTGGAACACGGTAAAACC
ATGACCGAGAAGGAGATCGTGGACTATGTGGCCAGCCAGGTTACAACCGCCAAGAAGCTGCGCGGTGGTG
TTGTGTTCGTGGACGAGGTGCCTAAAGGACTGACCGGCAAGTTGGACGCCCGCAAGATCCGCGAGATTCT
CATTAAGGCCAAGAAGGGCGGCAAGATCGCCGTGTAAGTTTAAACCTGCAGGCATGCAAGCTGATTTGGC
TGCTGCCACCGCTGAGCAAGGCCGCTTCGAGCAGACATGATAAGATACATTGATGAGTTTGGACAAACCA
CAACTAGAATGCAGTGAAAAAAATGCTTTATTTGTGAAATTTGTGATGCTATTGCTTTATTTGTAACCAT
TATAAGCTGCAATAAACAAGTTAACAACAACAATTGCATTCATTTTATGTTTCAGGTTCAGGGGGAGATG
TGGGAGGTTTTTTTAAGCAAGTAAAACCTCTACAAATGTGGTAAAATCTTAATTAAGACTTCTAATATAA
CTTCGTATAGCATACATTATACGAAGTTATGGTTCCACTGTTGACAATTAATCATCGGCATAGTATATCG
GCATAGTATAATACGACAAGGTGAGGAACTAAACCCAGGAGGCAGATCATGATTGAACAAGATGGATTGC
ACGCAGGTTCTCCGGCCGCTTGGGTGGAGAGGCTATTCGGCTATGACTGGGCACAACAGACAATCGGCTG
CTCTGATGCCGCCGTGTTCCGGCTGTCAGCGCAGGGGCGCCCGGTTCTTTTTGTCAAGACCGACCTGTCC
GGTGCCCTGAATGAACTGCAGGACGAGGCAGCGCGGCTATCGTGGCTGGCCACGACGGGCGTTCCTTGCG
CAGCTGTGCTCGACGTTGTCACTGAAGCGGGAAGGGACTGGCTGCTATTGGGCGAAGTGCCGGGGCAGGA
TCTCCTGTCATCTCACCTTGCTCCTGCCGAGAAAGTATCCATCATGGCTGATGCAATGCGGCGGCTGCAT
ACGCTTGATCCGGCTACCTGCCCATTCGACCACCAAGCGAAACATCGCATCGAGCGAGCACGTACTCGGA
TGGAAGCCGGTCTTGTCGATCAGGATGATCTGGACGAAGAGCATCAGGGGCTCGCGCCAGCCGAACTGTT
CGCCAGGCTCAAGGCGCGCATGCCCGACGGCGAGGATCTCGTCGTGACCCATGGCGATGCCTGCTTGCCG
AATATCATGGTGGAAAATGGCCGCTTTTCTGGATTCATCGACTGTGGCCGGCTGGGTGTGGCGGACCGCT
ATCAGGACATAGCGTTGGCTACCCGTGATATTGCTGAAGAGCTTGGCGGCGAATGGGCTGACCGCTTCCT
CGTGCTTTACGGTATCGCCGCTCCCGATTCGCAGCGCATCGCCTTCTATCGCCTTCTTGACGAGTTCTTC
TGATTCGAAATGACCGACCAAGCGACGCCCAACCGGTATCAGCTCACTCAAAGGCGGTAATACGGTTATC
CACAGAATCAGGGGATAACGCAGGAAAGAACATGTGAGCAAAAGGCCAGCAAAAGGCCAGGAACCGTAAA
AAGGCCGCGTTGCTGGCGTTTTTCCATAGGCTCCGCCCCCCTGACGAGCATCACAAAAATCGACGCTCAA
GTCAGAGGTGGCGAAACCCGACAGGACTATAAAGATACCAGGCGTTTCCCCCTGGAAGCTCCCTCGTGCG
CTCTCCTGTTCCGACCCTGCCGCTTACCGGATACCTGTCCGCCTTTCTCCCTTCGGGAAGCGTGGCGCTT
TCTCATAGCTCACGCTGTAGGTATCTCAGTTCGGTGTAGGTCGTTCGCTCCAAGCTGGGCTGTGTGCACG
AACCCCCCGTTCAGCCCGACCGCTGCGCCTTATCCGGTAACTATCGTCTTGAGTCCAACCCGGTAAGACA
CGACTTATCGCCACTGGCAGCAGCCACTGGTAACAGGATTAGCAGAGCGAGGTATGTAGGCGGTGCTACA
GAGTTCTTGAAGTGGTGGCCTAACTACGGCTACACTAGAAGGACAGTATTTGGTATCTGCGCTCTGCTGA
AGCCAGTTACCTTCGGAAAAAGAGTTGGTAGCTCTTGATCCGGCAAACAAACCACCGCTGGTAGCGGTGG
TTTTTTTGTTTGCAAGCAGCAGATTACGCGCAGAAAAAAAGGATTTCAAGAAGATCCTTTGATCTTTTCT
ACGGGGTCTGACGCTCAGTGGAACGAAAACTCACGTTAAGGGATTTTGGTCATGAGATTATCAAAAAGGA
TCTTCACCTAGATCCTTTTATAGTCCGGAATCGTCACACAAAAAACCAACACACAGATGTAATGAAAATA
AAGATATTTTATTGCGGCCATCGTGATGGCTAGAGTTTAGCCCTCCCACACATAACCAGAGGGCAGCAAT
TCACGAATCCCAACTGCCGTCGGCTGTCCATCACTGTCCTTCACTATGGCTTTGATCCCAGGATGCAGAT
CGAGAAGCACCTGTCGGCACCGTCCGCAGGGGCTCAAGATGCCCCTGTTCTCATTTCCGATCGCGACGAT
ACAAGTCAGGTTGCCAGCTGCCGCAGCAGCAGCAGTGCCCAGCACCACGAGTTCTGCACAAGGTCCCCCA
GTAAAATGATATACATTGACACCAGTGAAGATGCGGCCGTCGCTAGAGAGAGCTGCGCTGGCGACGCTGT
AGTCTTCAGAGATGGGGATGCTGTTGATTGTAGCCGTTGCTCTTTCAATGAGGGTGGATTCTTCTTGAGA
CAAAGGCTTGGCCATGGTGGCGCTAGTGTCAGAAGAATCGAGCTTTTTGCAAAAGCCTAGGCCTCCAAAA
AAGCCTCCTCACTACTTCTGGAATAGCTCAGAGGCCGAGGCGGCCTCGGCCTCTGCATAAATAAAAAAAA
TTAGTCAGCCATGGGGCGGAGAATGGGCGGAACTGGGCGGAGTTAGGGGCGGGATGGGCGGAGTTAGGGG
CGGGACTATGGTTGCTGACTAATTGAGATGCATGCTTTGCATACTTCTGCCTGCTGGGGAGCCTGGGGAC
TTTCCACACCTGGTTGCTGACTAATTGAGATGCATGCTTTGCATACTTCTGCCTGCTGGGGAGCCTGGGG
ACTTTCCACACCCTAACTGACACACATTCCACAGCTGGTTCTTTCCGCCTCAGAAGGTACCTAACCAAGT
TCCTCTTTCAGAGGTTATTTCAGGCCATGGTGCTGCGC
